Addgene plasmid #76281: SRM gRNA (BRDN0001147759)
Purpose: 3rd generation lentiviral gRNA plasmid targeting human SRM
Depositing lab: John Doench & David Root. Depositing organization: Broad Institute. Publication: Optimized sgRNA design to maximize activity and minimize off-target effects of CRISPR-Cas9. Doench JG, Fusi N, Sullender M, Hegde M, Vaimberg EW, Donovan KF, Smith I, Tothova Z, Wilen C, Orchard R, Virgin HW, Listgarten J, Root DE. Nat Biotechnol. 2016 Jan 18. doi: 10.1038/nbt.3437. PubMed 26780180.
Backbone
  Vector backbone: lentiGuide-Puro
  Backbone manufacturer: Zhang Lab (Addgene plasmid # 52963)
  Vector type: Mammalian Expression, Lentiviral, CRISPR
  Selectable markers: Puromycin
Growth in bacteria
  Bacterial resistance: Ampicillin, 100 μg/mL
  Growth temperature: 37°C
  Growth strain: DH5alpha
  Copy number: High Copy
Gene/Insert
  Gene/Insert name: SRM (alt names: SRM; NM_003132.2)
  gRNA/shRNA sequence: CTCGAAGCTGACCCTACATG
  Species: H. sapiens (human)
  Entrez Gene: SRM (a.k.a. PAPT, SPS1, SPDSY, SRML1)
  Promoter: hU6
  Cloning method: Unknown
  Sequencing primers: 5′ U6-F; 3′ pS2-R
Terms and licenses: Academic/Nonprofit Terms; Industry Terms: Not Available to Industry
Depositor comments: The gRNA was designed to target the following Genbank reference sequence(s): NM_003132.2. Note that this plasmid does NOT contain Cas9. It should be used in conjunction with lentiCas9-Blast (Addgene #52962) or otherwise with cell lines already expressing Cas9. Browse the full kinome gRNA library at http://www.addgene.org/pooled-library/broadgpp-human-kinome/ or visit http://www.broadinstitute.org/rnai/public/ for detailed protocols and information.
How to cite: SRM gRNA (BRDN0001147759) was a gift from John Doench & David Root (Addgene plasmid # 76281 ; http://n2t.net/addgene:76281 ; RRID:Addgene_76281)
