[The description below was written by a language model from this plasmid's Addgene catalogue record and pLannotate feature annotations shown in this document.]
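Description:
SRM gRNA (BRDN0001147759) is a third-generation lentiviral CRISPR guide plasmid built on the lentiGuide-Puro backbone and designed to express a single guide RNA against human SRM (also known as SPDSY, SPS1, PAPT or SRML1), with the guide designed against the NM_003132.2 reference transcript. The assembled sequence is 8,323 nt. In bacteria it is maintained through a high-copy ColE1/pUC-type origin and selected with ampicillin via β-lactamase. An f1 origin, an SV40 origin and remnants of the lac region, together with T7 and T3 promoters, are backbone carry-overs.

The lentiviral transfer cassette begins with an RSV promoter fused to a truncated HIV-1 5' LTR, which makes genomic RNA transcription in packaging cells Tat-independent. This is followed by the Ψ packaging signal with a partial gag sequence and the Rev response element for Rev-dependent nuclear export. Downstream, the human U6 RNA polymerase III promoter drives the SRM-specific spacer joined to the Streptococcus pyogenes Cas9 gRNA scaffold, and a cPPT/CTS element aids nuclear import of the proviral DNA. A second unit uses the EF-1α core promoter with its intron A to express puromycin N-acetyltransferase for selecting transduced mammalian cells. It is followed by WPRE to enhance transcript expression, and the cassette ends in a self-inactivating ΔU3 3' LTR with an SV40 polyadenylation signal beyond it.

The plasmid does not encode Cas9, so it must be paired with a separate Cas9 vector or used in cells that already express the nuclease. It belongs to a human kinome gRNA collection and is suited to targeting SRM for Cas9-mediated disruption in human cells.
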