Features (pLannotate 1.2.2; 29 found; start..end, strand, type, name):
     14..80      +  CDS            small t antigen (fragment): SV40 (simian virus 40) small t antigen
    106..317     +  promoter       EF-1α core promoter: core promoter for human elongation factor EF-1α
    318..1256    +  intron         EF-1α intron A: intron upstream of the start codon of human EF-1α
   1278..1877    +  CDS            PuroR (fragment): puromycin N-acetyltransferase; pac from Streptomyces; confers resistance to puromycin
   1893..2481    +  misc_feature   WPRE: woodchuck hepatitis virus posttranscriptional regulatory element
   2532..2551    +  misc_feature   cPPT/CTS (fragment): central polypurine tract and central termination sequence of HIV-1
   2553..2786    +  LTR            3' LTR (ΔU3): self-inactivating 3' long terminal repeat (LTR) from HIV-1
   2864..2985    +  polyA_signal   SV40 poly(A) signal: SV40 polyadenylation signal
   3025..3160    +  rep_origin     SV40 ori: SV40 origin of replication
   3181..3199    -  promoter       T7 promoter: promoter for bacteriophage T7 RNA polymerase
   3207..3362    +  CDS            lacZα (fragment): LacZα fragment of β-galactosidase; lacZ fragment
   3367..3795    +  rep_origin     f1 ori (sequence partly withheld): f1 bacteriophage origin of replication; arrow indicates direction of (+) strand synthesis
   3848..3952    +  promoter       AmpR promoter: bla
   3953..4813    +  CDS            AmpR: β-lactamase; bla; confers resistance to ampicillin, carbenicillin, and related antibiotics
   4984..5572    +  rep_origin     ori: high-copy-number ColE1/pMB1/pBR322/pUC origin of replication
   5755..5847    +  CDS            lacI (fragment): lac repressor; lacI; The lac repressor binds to the lac operator to inhibit transcription in E. coli. This inhibition can be relieved by adding lactose or isopropyl-β-D-thiogalactopyranoside (IPTG).
   5860..5881    +  protein_bind   CAP binding site: CAP binding activates transcription in the presence of cAMP. E. coli catabolite activator protein
   5896..5926    +  promoter       lac promoter: promoter for the E. coli lac operon
   5934..5950    +  protein_bind   lac operator: The lac repressor binds to the lac operator to inhibit transcription in E. coli. This inhibition can be relieved by adding lactose or isopropyl-β-D-thiogalactopyranoside (IPTG). lac repressor encoded by lacI
   5995..6013    +  promoter       T3 promoter: promoter for bacteriophage T3 RNA polymerase
   6041..6267    +  promoter       RSV promoter: Rous sarcoma virus enhancer/promoter
   6268..6448    +  LTR            5' LTR (truncated): truncated 5' long terminal repeat (LTR) from HIV-1
   6495..6620    +  misc_feature   HIV-1 Ψ: packaging signal of human immunodeficiency virus type 1
   6604..6967    +  CDS            HIV-1 gag (fragment): gag protein from human immunodeficiency virus 1; gag
   7113..7346    +  misc_feature   RRE: The Rev response element (RRE) of HIV-1 allows for Rev-dependent mRNA export from the nucleus to the cytoplasm.
   7723..7749    +  CDS            Rev (fragment): human immunodeficiency virus 1 (HIV-1) Rev protein; rev; enhances nuclear export of unspliced and incompletely spliced viral mRNAs
   7753..7993    +  promoter       U6 promoter: RNA polymerase III promoter for human U6 snRNA
   8023..8098    +  misc_RNA       gRNA scaffold: guide RNA scaffold for the Streptococcus pyogenes CRISPR/Cas9 system
   8154..8271    +  misc_feature   cPPT/CTS: central polypurine tract and central termination sequence of HIV-1
>Addgene plasmid #76281 | SRM gRNA (BRDN0001147759) | addgene full sequence | sequence record 185538 | Addgene Assembled Sequence
CCCGGGTGCAAAGATGGATAAAGTTTTAAACAGAGAGGAATCTTTGCAGCTAATGGACCTTCTAGGTCTT
GAAAGGAGTGGGAATTGGCTCCGGTGCCCGTCAGTGGGCAGAGCGCACATCGCCCACAGTCCCCGAGAAG
TTGGGGGGAGGGGTCGGCAATTGATCCGGTGCCTAGAGAAGGTGGCGCGGGGTAAACTGGGAAAGTGATG
TCGTGTACTGGCTCCGCCTTTTTCCCGAGGGTGGGGGAGAACCGTATATAAGTGCAGTAGTCGCCGTGAA
CGTTCTTTTTCGCAACGGGTTTGCCGCCAGAACACAGGTAAGTGCCGTGTGTGGTTCCCGCGGGCCTGGC
CTCTTTACGGGTTATGGCCCTTGCGTGCCTTGAATTACTTCCACCTGGCTGCAGTACGTGATTCTTGATC
CCGAGCTTCGGGTTGGAAGTGGGTGGGAGAGTTCGAGGCCTTGCGCTTAAGGAGCCCCTTCGCCTCGTGC
TTGAGTTGAGGCCTGGCCTGGGCGCTGGGGCCGCCGCGTGCGAATCTGGTGGCACCTTCGCGCCTGTCTC
GCTGCTTTCGATAAGTCTCTAGCCATTTAAAATTTTTGATGACCTGCTGCGACGCTTTTTTTCTGGCAAG
ATAGTCTTGTAAATGCGGGCCAAGATCTGCACACTGGTATTTCGGTTTTTGGGGCCGCGGGCGGCGACGG
GGCCCGTGCGTCCCAGCGCACATGTTCGGCGAGGCGGGGCCTGCGAGCGCGGCCACCGAGAATCGGACGG
GGGTAGTCTCAAGCTGGCCGGCCTGCTCTGGTGCCTGGCCTCGCGCCGCCGTGTATCGCCCCGCCCTGGG
CGGCAAGGCTGGCCCGGTCGGCACCAGTTGCGTGAGCGGAAAGATGGCCGCTTCCCGGCCCTGCTGCAGG
GAGCTCAAAATGGAGGACGCGGCGCTCGGGAGAGCGGGCGGGTGAGTCACCCACACAAAGGAAAAGGGCC
TTTCCGTCCTCAGCCGTCGCTTCATGTGACTCCACGGAGTACCGGGCGCCGTCCAGGCACCTCGATTAGT
TCTCGAGCTTTTGGAGTACGTCGTCTTTAGGTTGGGGGGAGGGGTTTTATGCGATGGAGTTTCCCCACAC
TGAGTGGGTGGAGACTGAAGTTAGGCCAGCTTGGCACTTGATGTAATTCTCCTTGGAATTTGCCCTTTTT
GAGTTTGGATCTTGGTTCATTCTCAAGCCTCAGACAGTGGTTCAAAGTTTTTTTCTTCCATTTCAGGTGT
CGTGACGTACGGCCACCATGACCGAGTACAAGCCCACGGTGCGCCTCGCCACCCGCGACGACGTCCCCAG
GGCCGTACGCACCCTCGCCGCCGCGTTCGCCGACTACCCCGCCACGCGCCACACCGTCGATCCGGACCGC
CACATCGAGCGGGTCACCGAGCTGCAAGAACTCTTCCTCACGCGCGTCGGGCTCGACATCGGCAAGGTGT
GGGTCGCGGACGACGGCGCCGCCGTGGCGGTCTGGACCACGCCGGAGAGCGTCGAAGCGGGGGCGGTGTT
CGCCGAGATCGGCCCGCGCATGGCCGAGTTGAGCGGTTCCCGGCTGGCCGCGCAGCAACAGATGGAAGGC
CTCCTGGCGCCGCACCGGCCCAAGGAGCCCGCGTGGTTCCTGGCCACCGTCGGAGTCTCGCCCGACCACC
AGGGCAAGGGTCTGGGCAGCGCCGTCGTGCTCCCCGGAGTGGAGGCGGCCGAGCGCGCCGGGGTGCCCGC
CTTCCTGGAGACCTCCGCGCCCCGCAACCTCCCCTTCTACGAGCGGCTCGGCTTCACCGTCACCGCCGAC
GTCGAGGTGCCCGAAGGACCGCGCACCTGGTGCATGACCCGCAAGCCCGGTGCCTGAACGCGTTAAGTCG
ACAATCAACCTCTGGATTACAAAATTTGTGAAAGATTGACTGGTATTCTTAACTATGTTGCTCCTTTTAC
GCTATGTGGATACGCTGCTTTAATGCCTTTGTATCATGCTATTGCTTCCCGTATGGCTTTCATTTTCTCC
TCCTTGTATAAATCCTGGTTGCTGTCTCTTTATGAGGAGTTGTGGCCCGTTGTCAGGCAACGTGGCGTGG
TGTGCACTGTGTTTGCTGACGCAACCCCCACTGGTTGGGGCATTGCCACCACCTGTCAGCTCCTTTCCGG
GACTTTCGCTTTCCCCCTCCCTATTGCCACGGCGGAACTCATCGCCGCCTGCCTTGCCCGCTGCTGGACA
GGGGCTCGGCTGTTGGGCACTGACAATTCCGTGGTGTTGTCGGGGAAATCATCGTCCTTTCCTTGGCTGC
TCGCCTGTGTTGCCACCTGGATTCTGCGCGGGACGTCCTTCTGCTACGTCCCTTCGGCCCTCAATCCAGC
GGACCTTCCTTCCCGCGGCCTGCTGCCGGCTCTGCGGCCTCTTCCGCGTCTTCGCCTTCGCCCTCAGACG
AGTCGGATCTCCCTTTGGGCCGCCTCCCCGCGTCGACTTTAAGACCAATGACTTACAAGGCAGCTGTAGA
TCTTAGCCACTTTTTAAAAGAAAAGGGGGGACTGGAAGGGCTAATTCACTCCCAACGAAGACAAGATCTG
CTTTTTGCTTGTACTGGGTCTCTCTGGTTAGACCAGATCTGAGCCTGGGAGCTCTCTGGCTAACTAGGGA
ACCCACTGCTTAAGCCTCAATAAAGCTTGCCTTGAGTGCTTCAAGTAGTGTGTGCCCGTCTGTTGTGTGA
CTCTGGTAACTAGAGATCCCTCAGACCCTTTTAGTCAGTGTGGAAAATCTCTAGCAGTACGTATAGTAGT
TCATGTCATCTTATTATTCAGTATTTATAACTTGCAAAGAAATGAATATCAGAGAGTGAGAGGAACTTGT
TTATTGCAGCTTATAATGGTTACAAATAAAGCAATAGCATCACAAATTTCACAAATAAAGCATTTTTTTC
ACTGCATTCTAGTTGTGGTTTGTCCAAACTCATCAATGTATCTTATCATGTCTGGCTCTAGCTATCCCGC
CCCTAACTCCGCCCATCCCGCCCCTAACTCCGCCCAGTTCCGCCCATTCTCCGCCCCATGGCTGACTAAT
TTTTTTTATTTATGCAGAGGCCGAGGCCGCCTCGGCCTCTGAGCTATTCCAGAAGTAGTGAGGAGGCTTT
TTTGGAGGCCTAGGGACGTACCCAATTCGCCCTATAGTGAGTCGTATTACGCGCGCTCACTGGCCGTCGT
TTTACAACGTCGTGACTGGGAAAACCCTGGCGTTACCCAACTTAATCGCCTTGCAGCACATCCCCCTTTC
GCCAGCTGGCGTAATAGCGAAGAGGCCCGCACCGATCGCCCTTCCCAACAGTTGCGCAGCCTGAATGGCG
AATGGG
[124 nt withheld, positions 3367-3490]
C
[91 nt withheld, positions 3492-3582]
A
[49 nt withheld, positions 3584-3632]
CCTTTGACGTTGGAGTCCACGTTCTTT
[37 nt withheld, positions 3660-3696]
ACCCTATCTCGGTCTATTCTTTTGATTTATAAGGGATTTTGCCGATTTCGGCCTATTGGTTAAAAAATGA
GCTGATTTAACAAAAATTTAACGCGAATTTTAACAAAATATTAACGCTTACAATTTAGGTGGCACTTTTC
GGGGAAATGTGCGCGGAACCCCTATTTGTTTATTTTTCTAAATACATTCAAATATGTATCCGCTCATGAG
ACAATAACCCTGATAAATGCTTCAATAATATTGAAAAAGGAAGAGTATGAGTATTCAACATTTCCGTGTC
GCCCTTATTCCCTTTTTTGCGGCATTTTGCCTTCCTGTTTTTGCTCACCCAGAAACGCTGGTGAAAGTAA
AAGATGCTGAAGATCAGTTGGGTGCACGAGTGGGTTACATCGAACTGGATCTCAACAGCGGTAAGATCCT
TGAGAGTTTTCGCCCCGAAGAACGTTTTCCAATGATGAGCACTTTTAAAGTTCTGCTATGTGGCGCGGTA
TTATCCCGTATTGACGCCGGGCAAGAGCAACTCGGTCGCCGCATACACTATTCTCAGAATGACTTGGTTG
AGTACTCACCAGTCACAGAAAAGCATCTTACGGATGGCATGACAGTAAGAGAATTATGCAGTGCTGCCAT
AACCATGAGTGATAACACTGCGGCCAACTTACTTCTGACAACGATCGGAGGACCGAAGGAGCTAACCGCT
TTTTTGCACAACATGGGGGATCATGTAACTCGCCTTGATCGTTGGGAACCGGAGCTGAATGAAGCCATAC
CAAACGACGAGCGTGACACCACGATGCCTGTAGCAATGGCAACAACGTTGCGCAAACTATTAACTGGCGA
ACTACTTACTCTAGCTTCCCGGCAACAATTAATAGACTGGATGGAGGCGGATAAAGTTGCAGGACCACTT
CTGCGCTCGGCCCTTCCGGCTGGCTGGTTTATTGCTGATAAATCTGGAGCCGGTGAGCGTGGGTCTCGCG
GTATCATTGCAGCACTGGGGCCAGATGGTAAGCCCTCCCGTATCGTAGTTATCTACACGACGGGGAGTCA
GGCAACTATGGATGAACGAAATAGACAGATCGCTGAGATAGGTGCCTCACTGATTAAGCATTGGTAACTG
TCAGACCAAGTTTACTCATATATACTTTAGATTGATTTAAAACTTCATTTTTAATTTAAAAGGATCTAGG
TGAAGATCCTTTTTGATAATCTCATGACCAAAATCCCTTAACGTGAGTTTTCGTTCCACTGAGCGTCAGA
CCCCGTAGAAAAGATCAAAGGATCTTCTTGAGATCCTTTTTTTCTGCGCGTAATCTGCTGCTTGCAAACA
AAAAAACCACCGCTACCAGCGGTGGTTTGTTTGCCGGATCAAGAGCTACCAACTCTTTTTCCGAAGGTAA
CTGGCTTCAGCAGAGCGCAGATACCAAATACTGTTCTTCTAGTGTAGCCGTAGTTAGGCCACCACTTCAA
GAACTCTGTAGCACCGCCTACATACCTCGCTCTGCTAATCCTGTTACCAGTGGCTGCTGCCAGTGGCGAT
AAGTCGTGTCTTACCGGGTTGGACTCAAGACGATAGTTACCGGATAAGGCGCAGCGGTCGGGCTGAACGG
GGGGTTCGTGCACACAGCCCAGCTTGGAGCGAACGACCTACACCGAACTGAGATACCTACAGCGTGAGCT
ATGAGAAAGCGCCACGCTTCCCGAAGGGAGAAAGGCGGACAGGTATCCGGTAAGCGGCAGGGTCGGAACA
GGAGAGCGCACGAGGGAGCTTCCAGGGGGAAACGCCTGGTATCTTTATAGTCCTGTCGGGTTTCGCCACC
TCTGACTTGAGCGTCGATTTTTGTGATGCTCGTCAGGGGGGCGGAGCCTATGGAAAAACGCCAGCAACGC
GGCCTTTTTACGGTTCCTGGCCTTTTGCTGGCCTTTTGCTCACATGTTCTTTCCTGCGTTATCCCCTGAT
TCTGTGGATAACCGTATTACCGCCTTTGAGTGAGCTGATACCGCTCGCCGCAGCCGAACGACCGAGCGCA
GCGAGTCAGTGAGCGAGGAAGCGGAAGAGCGCCCAATACGCAAACCGCCTCTCCCCGCGCGTTGGCCGAT
TCATTAATGCAGCTGGCACGACAGGTTTCCCGACTGGAAAGCGGGCAGTGAGCGCAACGCAATTAATGTG
AGTTAGCTCACTCATTAGGCACCCCAGGCTTTACACTTTATGCTTCCGGCTCGTATGTTGTGTGGAATTG
TGAGCGGATAACAATTTCACACAGGAAACAGCTATGACCATGATTACGCCAAGCGCGCAATTAACCCTCA
CTAAAGGGAACAAAAGCTGGAGCTGCAAGCTTAATGTAGTCTTATGCAATACTCTTGTAGTCTTGCAACA
TGGTAACGATGAGTTAGCAACATGCCTTACAAGGAGAGAAAAAGCACCGTGCATGCCGATTGGTGGAAGT
AAGGTGGTACGATCGTGCCTTATTAGGAAGGCAACAGACGGGTCTGACATGGATTGGACGAACCACTGAA
TTGCCGCATTGCAGAGATATTGTATTTAAGTGCCTAGCTCGATACATAAACGGGTCTCTCTGGTTAGACC
AGATCTGAGCCTGGGAGCTCTCTGGCTAACTAGGGAACCCACTGCTTAAGCCTCAATAAAGCTTGCCTTG
AGTGCTTCAAGTAGTGTGTGCCCGTCTGTTGTGTGACTCTGGTAACTAGAGATCCCTCAGACCCTTTTAG
TCAGTGTGGAAAATCTCTAGCAGTGGCGCCCGAACAGGGACTTGAAAGCGAAAGGGAAACCAGAGGAGCT
CTCTCGACGCAGGACTCGGCTTGCTGAAGCGCGCACGGCAAGAGGCGAGGGGCGGCGACTGGTGAGTACG
CCAAAAATTTTGACTAGCGGAGGCTAGAAGGAGAGAGATGGGTGCGAGAGCGTCAGTATTAAGCGGGGGA
GAATTAGATCGCGATGGGAAAAAATTCGGTTAAGGCCAGGGGGAAAGAAAAAATATAAATTAAAACATAT
AGTATGGGCAAGCAGGGAGCTAGAACGATTCGCAGTTAATCCTGGCCTGTTAGAAACATCAGAAGGCTGT
AGACAAATACTGGGACAGCTACAACCATCCCTTCAGACAGGATCAGAAGAACTTAGATCATTATATAATA
CAGTAGCAACCCTCTATTGTGTGCATCAAAGGATAGAGATAAAAGACACCAAGGAAGCTTTAGACAAGAT
AGAGGAAGAGCAAAACAAAAGTAAGACCACCGCACAGCAAGCGGCCGCTGATCTTCAGACCTGGAGGAGG
AGATATGAGGGACAATTGGAGAAGTGAATTATATAAATATAAAGTAGTAAAAATTGAACCATTAGGAGTA
GCACCCACCAAGGCAAAGAGAAGAGTGGTGCAGAGAGAAAAAAGAGCAGTGGGAATAGGAGCTTTGTTCC
TTGGGTTCTTGGGAGCAGCAGGAAGCACTATGGGCGCAGCGTCAATGACGCTGACGGTACAGGCCAGACA
ATTATTGTCTGGTATAGTGCAGCAGCAGAACAATTTGCTGAGGGCTATTGAGGCGCAACAGCATCTGTTG
CAACTCACAGTCTGGGGCATCAAGCAGCTCCAGGCAAGAATCCTGGCTGTGGAAAGATACCTAAAGGATC
AACAGCTCCTGGGGATTTGGGGTTGCTCTGGAAAACTCATTTGCACCACTGCTGTGCCTTGGAATGCTAG
TTGGAGTAATAAATCTCTGGAACAGATTTGGAATCACACGACCTGGATGGAGTGGGACAGAGAAATTAAC
AATTACACAAGCTTAATACACTCCTTAATTGAAGAATCGCAAAACCAGCAAGAAAAGAATGAACAAGAAT
TATTGGAATTAGATAAATGGGCAAGTTTGTGGAATTGGTTTAACATAACAAATTGGCTGTGGTATATAAA
ATTATTCATAATGATAGTAGGAGGCTTGGTAGGTTTAAGAATAGTTTTTGCTGTACTTTCTATAGTGAAT
AGAGTTAGGCAGGGATATTCACCATTATCGTTTCAGACCCACCTCCCAACCCCGAGGGGACCCAGAGAGG
GCCTATTTCCCATGATTCCTTCATATTTGCATATACGATACAAGGCTGTTAGAGAGATAATTAGAATTAA
TTTGACTGTAAACACAAAGATATTAGTACAAAATACGTGACGTAGAAAGTAATAATTTCTTGGGTAGTTT
GCAGTTTTAAAATTATGTTTTAAAATGGACTATCATATGCTTACCGTAACTTGAAAGTATTTCGATTTCT
TGGCTTTATATATCTTGTGGAAAGGACGAAACACCGCTCGAAGCTGACCCTACATGGTTTTAGAGCTAGA
AATAGCAAGTTAAAATAAGGCTAGTCCGTTATCAACTTGAAAAAGTGGCACCGAGTCGGTGCTTTTTTAA
GCTTGGCGTAACTAGATCTTGAGACAAATGGCAGTATTCATCCACAATTTTAAAAGAAAAGGGGGGATTG
GGGGGTACAGTGCAGGGGAAAGAATAGTAGACATAATAGCAACAGACATACAAACTAAAGAATTACAAAA
ACAAATTACAAAAATTCAAAATTTTCGGGTTTATTACAGGGACAGCAGAGATCCACTTTGGCGCCGGCTC
GAGGGGG
