>Addgene plasmid #76281 | SRM gRNA (BRDN0001147759) | depositor partial sequence | sequence record 143741 | Target Sequence
CTCGAAGCTGACCCTACATG
