>Addgene plasmid #76281 | SRM gRNA (BRDN0001147759) | addgene partial sequence | sequence record 185537 | hU6-F
AGAAAGTAATAATTTCTTGGGTAGTTTGCAGTTTTAAAATTATGTTTTAAAATGGACTATCATATGCTTA
CCGTAACTTGAAAGTATTTCGATTTCTTGGCTTTATATATCTTGTGGAAAGGACGAAACACCGCTCGAAG
CTGACCCTACATGGTTTTAGAGCTAGAAATAGCAAGTTAAAATAAGGCTAGTCCGTTATCAACTTGAAAA
AGTGGCACCGAGTCGGTGCTTTTTTAAGCTTGGCGTAACTAGATCTTGAGACAAATGGCAGTATTCATCC
ACAATTTTAAAAGAAAAGGGGGGATTGGGGGGTACAGTGCAGGGGAAAGAATAGTAGACATAATAGCAAC
AGACATACAAACTAAAGAATTACAAAAACAAATTACAAAAATTCAAAATTTTCGGGTTTATTACAGGGAC
AGCAGAGATCCACTTTGGCGCCGGCTCGAGGGGGCCCGGGTGCAAAGATGGATAAAGTTTTAAACAGAGA
GGAATCTTTGCAGCTAATGGACCTTCTAGGTCTTGAAAGGAGTGGGAATTGGCTCCGGTGCCCGTCAGTG
GGCAGAGCGC
